Addgene plasmid #99931: pcDNA3-HA-REDD1 136-153 (#191)
Purpose: mammalian expression
Depositing lab: James Brugarolas. Depositing organization: University of Texas Southwestern Medical Center. Publication: Structural analysis and functional implications of the negative mTORC1 regulator REDD1. Vega-Rubin-de-Celis S, Abdallah Z, Kinch L, Grishin NV, Brugarolas J, Zhang X. Biochemistry. 2010 Mar 23;49(11):2491-501. doi: 10.1021/bi902135e. PubMed 20166753.
Backbone
  Vector backbone: pcDNA3.1
  Backbone manufacturer: Invitrogen
  Vector type: Mammalian Expression
Growth in bacteria
  Bacterial resistance: Ampicillin, 100 μg/mL
  Growth temperature: 37°C
  Growth strain: DH5alpha
  Copy number: Unknown
Gene/Insert
  Gene/Insert name: REDD1
  Species: H. sapiens (human)
  Mutation: Internal deletion of AA 136-153
  Entrez Gene: DDIT4 (a.k.a. Dig2, REDD-1, REDD1)
  Tag / fusion protein: HA (C terminal on insert)
  Cloning method: Restriction Enzyme; 5′ cloning site Unknown (unknown if destroyed); 3′ cloning site Unknown (unknown if destroyed)
Terms and licenses: Academic/Nonprofit Terms; Industry Terms: Not Available to Industry
How to cite: pcDNA3-HA-REDD1 136-153 (#191) was a gift from James Brugarolas (Addgene plasmid # 99931 ; http://n2t.net/addgene:99931 ; RRID:Addgene_99931)
