[The description below was written by a language model from this plasmid's Addgene catalogue record and pLannotate feature annotations shown in this document.]
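Description:
pcDNA3-HA-REDD1 136-153 (#191) is a mammalian expression plasmid of about 6.1 kb built on the Invitrogen pcDNA3.1 backbone (the name says pcDNA3). It carries human REDD1 (DDIT4) with an internal deletion of amino acids 136-153. The truncated open reading frame is annotated as a DDIT4 fragment. It sits downstream of the human cytomegalovirus immediate-early enhancer and promoter and is terminated by the bovine growth hormone polyadenylation signal. The record lists an HA epitope tag at the C terminus of the insert. The feature table agrees, showing a short HA-matching segment immediately after the coding sequence; its length suggests a single HA copy rather than a full triple tag. T7 and SP6 phage promoters flank the insert and can be used for in vitro transcription or sequencing. The cloning sites are not recorded.

The plasmid replicates in E. coli from a high-copy ColE1/pUC-type origin and is selected with ampicillin through the β-lactamase gene. An f1 origin is also present for single-stranded DNA production. For mammalian cells, an SV40 early promoter drives the neomycin phosphotransferase gene, followed by an SV40 polyadenylation signal, which allows G418 selection of stable transfectants. Short annotations such as the HIV-1 LTR, ble and lacI fragments are probably backbone remnants or incidental matches rather than functional parts.

REDD1 is a stress-responsive negative regulator of mTORC1 that acts through the TSC1-TSC2 complex. The associated publication is a structural and functional analysis of the protein, so this deletion mutant was presumably made to test whether the 136-153 segment is needed for REDD1 to suppress mTORC1 signalling in transfected cells. The HA tag allows detection of the expressed protein.
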