Features (pLannotate 1.2.2; 22 found; start..end, strand, type, name):
      1..380     +  enhancer       CMV enhancer: human cytomegalovirus immediate early enhancer
    381..584     +  promoter       CMV promoter: human cytomegalovirus (CMV) immediate early promoter
    580..613     +  LTR            5' LTR (truncated) (fragment): truncated 5' long terminal repeat (LTR) from HIV-1
    629..647     +  promoter       T7 promoter: promoter for bacteriophage T7 RNA polymerase
    685..1326    +  CDS            DDIT4 (fragment): DDIT4_HUMAN - Also known as REDD1, RTP801. Experimental evidence at protein level: Swiss-Prot protein existence level 1. Regulates cell growth, proliferation and survival via inhibition of the activity of the mammalian target of rapamycin complex 1 (mTORC1). Inhibition of mTORC1 is mediated by a pathway that involves DDIT4/REDD1, AKT1, the TSC1-TSC2 complex and the GTPase RHEB. Plays an important role in responses to cellular energy levels and cellular stress, including responses to hypoxia and DNA damage. Regulates p53/TP53-mediated apoptosis in response to DNA damage via its effect on mTORC1
   1327..1354    +  CDS            3xHA (fragment): three tandem HA epitope tags
   1417..1435    -  promoter       SP6 promoter: promoter for bacteriophage SP6 RNA polymerase
   1461..1685    +  polyA_signal   bGH poly(A) signal: bovine growth hormone polyadenylation signal
   1689..1710    +  promoter       SV40 promoter (fragment): SV40 enhancer and early promoter
   1731..2159    +  rep_origin     f1 ori (sequence partly withheld): f1 bacteriophage origin of replication; arrow indicates direction of (+) strand synthesis
   2173..2502    +  promoter       SV40 promoter: SV40 enhancer and early promoter
   2569..3360    +  CDS            neo: KKA2_KLEPN - Also known as kan, nptII. Experimental evidence at protein level: Swiss-Prot protein existence level 1. Resistance to kanamycin, neomycin, paromomycin, ribostamycin, butirosin and gentamicin B. From Klebsiella pneumoniae.
   3384..3542    +  CDS            ble (fragment): BLE_KLEPN - Experimental evidence at protein level: Swiss-Prot protein existence level 1. Binding protein with a strong affinity to the bleomycin family of antibiotics. Binds to CL990; an antimitotic-antibiotic compound. From Klebsiella pneumoniae.
   3537..3658    +  polyA_signal   SV40 poly(A) signal: SV40 polyadenylation signal
   3731..3747    -  protein_bind   lac operator: The lac repressor binds to the lac operator to inhibit transcription in E. coli. This inhibition can be relieved by adding lactose or isopropyl-β-D-thiogalactopyranoside (IPTG). lac repressor encoded by lacI
   3755..3785    -  promoter       lac promoter: promoter for the E. coli lac operon
   3800..3821    -  protein_bind   CAP binding site: CAP binding activates transcription in the presence of cAMP. E. coli catabolite activator protein
   3834..3926    -  CDS            lacI (fragment): lac repressor; lacI; The lac repressor binds to the lac operator to inhibit transcription in E. coli. This inhibition can be relieved by adding lactose or isopropyl-β-D-thiogalactopyranoside (IPTG).
   4109..4697    -  rep_origin     ori: high-copy-number ColE1/pMB1/pBR322/pUC origin of replication
   4868..5728    -  CDS            AmpR: β-lactamase; bla; confers resistance to ampicillin, carbenicillin, and related antibiotics
   5729..5833    -  promoter       AmpR promoter: bla
   5892..5944    -  misc_feature   bom (fragment): basis of mobility region from pBR322
>Addgene plasmid #99931 | pcDNA3-HA-REDD1 136-153 (#191) | addgene full sequence | sequence record 197996 | Addgene NGS Result
GACATTGATTATTGACTAGTTATTAATAGTAATCAATTACGGGGTCATTAGTTCATAGCCCATATATGGA
GTTCCGCGTTACATAACTTACGGTAAATGGCCCGCCTGGCTGACCGCCCAACGACCCCCGCCCATTGACG
TCAATAATGACGTATGTTCCCATAGTAACGCCAATAGGGACTTTCCATTGACGTCAATGGGTGGAGTATT
TACGGTAAACTGCCCACTTGGCAGTACATCAAGTGTATCATATGCCAAGTACGCCCCCTATTGACGTCAA
TGACGGTAAATGGCCCGCCTGGCATTATGCCCAGTACATGACCTTATGGGACTTTCCTACTTGGCAGTAC
ATCTACGTATTAGTCATCGCTATTACCATGGTGATGCGGTTTTGGCAGTACATCAATGGGCGTGGATAGC
GGTTTGACTCACGGGGATTTCCAAGTCTCCACCCCATTGACGTCAATGGGAGTTTGTTTTGGCACCAAAA
TCAACGGGACTTTCCAAAATGTCGTAACAACTCCGCCCCATTGACGCAAATGGGCGGTAGGCGTGTACGG
TGGGAGGTCTATATAAGCAGAGCTCTCTGGCTAACTAGAGAACCCACTGCTTACTGGCTTATCGAAATTA
ATACGACTCACTATAGGGAGACCCAAGCTTGGTACCGAGCTCGGATCCGCCACCATGCCTAGCCTTTGGG
ACCGCTTCTCGTCGTCGTCCACCTCCTCTTCGCCCTCGTCCTTGCCCCGAACTCCCACCCCAGATCGGCC
GCCGCGCTCAGCCTGGGGGTCGGCGACCCGGGAGGAGGGGTTTGACCGCTCCACGAGCCTGGAGAGCTCG
GACTGCGAGTCCCTGGACAGCAGCAACAGTGGCTTCGGGCCGGAGGAAGACACGGCTTACCTGGATGGGG
TGTCGTTGCCCGACTTTGAGCTGCTCAGTGACCCTGAGGATGAACACTTGTGTGCCAACCTGATGCAGCT
GCTGCAGGAGAGCCTGGCCCAGGCGCGGCTGGGCTCTCGACGCCCTGCGCGCCTGCTGATGCCTAGCCAG
TTGGTAAGCCAGGTGGGCAAAGAACTACTGCGCCTGGCCGGCAAGAGCTGCCACAGCGTGGGCCAGCTGG
CACTCGACCCCAGCCTGGTGCCCACCTTCCAGCTGACCCTCGTGCTGCGCCTGGACTCACGACTCTGGCC
CAAGATCCAGGGGCTGTTTAGCTCCGCCAACTCTCCCTTCCTCCCTGGCTTCAGCCAGTCCCTGACGCTG
AGCACTGGCTTCCGAGTCATCAAGAAGAAGCTGTACAGCTCGGAACAGCTGCTCATTGAGGAGTGTTACC
CATACGATGTTCCAGATTACGCTTGAGAATTCTGCAGATATCCATCACACTGGCGGCCGCTCGAGCATGC
ATCTAGAGGGCCCTATTCTATAGTGTCACCTAAATGCTAGAGCTCGCTGATCAGCCTCGACTGTGCCTTC
TAGTTGCCAGCCATCTGTTGTTTGCCCCTCCCCCGTGCCTTCCTTGACCCTGGAAGGTGCCACTCCCACT
GTCCTTTCCTAATAAAATGAGGAAATTGCATCGCATTGTCTGAGTAGGTGTCATTCTATTCTGGGGGGTG
GGGTGGGGCAGGACAGCAAGGGGGAGGATTGGGAAGACAATAGCAGGCATGCTGGGGATGCGGTGGGCTC
TATGGCTTCTGAGGCGGAAAGAACCAGCTGGGGCTCTAGGGGGTATCCCC
[124 nt withheld, positions 1731-1854]
C
[91 nt withheld, positions 1856-1946]
A
[49 nt withheld, positions 1948-1996]
CCTTTGACGTTGGAGTCCACGTTCTTT
[37 nt withheld, positions 2024-2060]
ACCCTATCTCGGTCTATTCTTTTGATTTATAAGGGATTTTGCCGATTTCGGCCTATTGGTTAAAAAATGA
GCTGATTTAACAAAAATTTAACGCGAATTAATTCTGTGGAATGTGTGTCAGTTAGGGTGTGGAAAGTCCC
CAGGCTCCCCAGCAGGCAGAAGTATGCAAAGCATGCATCTCAATTAGTCAGCAACCAGGTGTGGAAAGTC
CCCAGGCTCCCCAGCAGGCAGAAGTATGCAAAGCATGCATCTCAATTAGTCAGCAACCATAGTCCCGCCC
CTAACTCCGCCCATCCCGCCCCTAACTCCGCCCAGTTCCGCCCATTCTCCGCCCCATGGCTGACTAATTT
TTTTTATTTATGCAGAGGCCGAGGCCGCCTCTGCCTCTGAGCTATTCCAGAAGTAGTGAGGAGGCTTTTT
TGGAGGCCTAGGCTTTTGCAAAAAGCTCCCGGGAGCTTGTATATCCATTTTCGGATCTGATCAAGAGACA
GGATGAGGATCGTTTCGCATGATTGAACAAGATGGATTGCACGCAGGTTCTCCGGCCGCTTGGGTGGAGA
GGCTATTCGGCTATGACTGGGCACAACAGACAATCGGCTGCTCTGATGCCGCCGTGTTCCGGCTGTCAGC
GCAGGGGCGCCCGGTTCTTTTTGTCAAGACCGACCTGTCCGGTGCCCTGAATGAACTGCAGGACGAGGCA
GCGCGGCTATCGTGGCTGGCCACGACGGGCGTTCCTTGCGCAGCTGTGCTCGACGTTGTCACTGAAGCGG
GAAGGGACTGGCTGCTATTGGGCGAAGTGCCGGGGCAGGATCTCCTGTCATCTCACCTTGCTCCTGCCGA
GAAAGTATCCATCATGGCTGATGCAATGCGGCGGCTGCATACGCTTGATCCGGCTACCTGCCCATTCGAC
CACCAAGCGAAACATCGCATCGAGCGAGCACGTACTCGGATGGAAGCCGGTCTTGTCGATCAGGATGATC
TGGACGAAGAGCATCAGGGGCTCGCGCCAGCCGAACTGTTCGCCAGGCTCAAGGCGCGCATGCCCGACGG
CGAGGATCTCGTCGTGACCCATGGCGATGCCTGCTTGCCGAATATCATGGTGGAAAATGGCCGCTTTTCT
GGATTCATCGACTGTGGCCGGCTGGGTGTGGCGGACCGCTATCAGGACATAGCGTTGGCTACCCGTGATA
TTGCTGAAGAGCTTGGCGGCGAATGGGCTGACCGCTTCCTCGTGCTTTACGGTATCGCCGCTCCCGATTC
GCAGCGCATCGCCTTCTATCGCCTTCTTGACGAGTTCTTCTGAGCGGGACTCTGGGGTTCGAAATGACCG
ACCAAGCGACGCCCAACCTGCCATCACGAGATTTCGATTCCACCGCCGCCTTCTATGAAAGGTTGGGCTT
CGGAATCGTTTTCCGGGACGCCGGCTGGATGATCCTCCAGCGCGGGGATCTCATGCTGGAGTTCTTCGCC
CACCCCAACTTGTTTATTGCAGCTTATAATGGTTACAAATAAAGCAATAGCATCACAAATTTCACAAATA
AAGCATTTTTTTCACTGCATTCTAGTTGTGGTTTGTCCAAACTCATCAATGTATCTTATCATGTCTGTAT
ACCGTCGACCTCTAGCTAGAGCTTGGCGTAATCATGGTCATAGCTGTTTCCTGTGTGAAATTGTTATCCG
CTCACAATTCCACACAACATACGAGCCGGAAGCATAAAGTGTAAAGCCTGGGGTGCCTAATGAGTGAGCT
AACTCACATTAATTGCGTTGCGCTCACTGCCCGCTTTCCAGTCGGGAAACCTGTCGTGCCAGCTGCATTA
ATGAATCGGCCAACGCGCGGGGAGAGGCGGTTTGCGTATTGGGCGCTCTTCCGCTTCCTCGCTCACTGAC
TCGCTGCGCTCGGTCGTTCGGCTGCGGCGAGCGGTATCAGCTCACTCAAAGGCGGTAATACGGTTATCCA
CAGAATCAGGGGATAACGCAGGAAAGAACATGTGAGCAAAAGGCCAGCAAAAGGCCAGGAACCGTAAAAA
GGCCGCGTTGCTGGCGTTTTTCCATAGGCTCCGCCCCCCTGACGAGCATCACAAAAATCGACGCTCAAGT
CAGAGGTGGCGAAACCCGACAGGACTATAAAGATACCAGGCGTTTCCCCCTGGAAGCTCCCTCGTGCGCT
CTCCTGTTCCGACCCTGCCGCTTACCGGATACCTGTCCGCCTTTCTCCCTTCGGGAAGCGTGGCGCTTTC
TCATAGCTCACGCTGTAGGTATCTCAGTTCGGTGTAGGTCGTTCGCTCCAAGCTGGGCTGTGTGCACGAA
CCCCCCGTTCAGCCCGACCGCTGCGCCTTATCCGGTAACTATCGTCTTGAGTCCAACCCGGTAAGACACG
ACTTATCGCCACTGGCAGCAGCCACTGGTAACAGGATTAGCAGAGCGAGGTATGTAGGCGGTGCTACAGA
GTTCTTGAAGTGGTGGCCTAACTACGGCTACACTAGAAGAACAGTATTTGGTATCTGCGCTCTGCTGAAG
CCAGTTACCTTCGGAAAAAGAGTTGGTAGCTCTTGATCCGGCAAACAAACCACCGCTGGTAGCGGTGGTT
TTTTTGTTTGCAAGCAGCAGATTACGCGCAGAAAAAAAGGATCTCAAGAAGATCCTTTGATCTTTTCTAC
GGGGTCTGACGCTCAGTGGAACGAAAACTCACGTTAAGGGATTTTGGTCATGAGATTATCAAAAAGGATC
TTCACCTAGATCCTTTTAAATTAAAAATGAAGTTTTAAATCAATCTAAAGTATATATGAGTAAACTTGGT
CTGACAGTTACCAATGCTTAATCAGTGAGGCACCTATCTCAGCGATCTGTCTATTTCGTTCATCCATAGT
TGCCTGACTCCCCGTCGTGTAGATAACTACGATACGGGAGGGCTTACCATCTGGCCCCAGTGCTGCAATG
ATACCGCGAGACCCACGCTCACCGGCTCCAGATTTATCAGCAATAAACCAGCCAGCCGGAAGGGCCGAGC
GCAGAAGTGGTCCTGCAACTTTATCCGCCTCCATCCAGTCTATTAATTGTTGCCGGGAAGCTAGAGTAAG
TAGTTCGCCAGTTAATAGTTTGCGCAACGTTGTTGCCATTGCTACAGGCATCGTGGTGTCACGCTCGTCG
TTTGGTATGGCTTCATTCAGCTCCGGTTCCCAACGATCAAGGCGAGTTACATGATCCCCCATGTTGTGCA
AAAAAGCGGTTAGCTCCTTCGGTCCTCCGATCGTTGTCAGAAGTAAGTTGGCCGCAGTGTTATCACTCAT
GGTTATGGCAGCACTGCATAATTCTCTTACTGTCATGCCATCCGTAAGATGCTTTTCTGTGACTGGTGAG
TACTCAACCAAGTCATTCTGAGAATAGTGTATGCGGCGACCGAGTTGCTCTTGCCCGGCGTCAATACGGG
ATAATACCGCGCCACATAGCAGAACTTTAAAAGTGCTCATCATTGGAAAACGTTCTTCGGGGCGAAAACT
CTCAAGGATCTTACCGCTGTTGAGATCCAGTTCGATGTAACCCACTCGTGCACCCAACTGATCTTCAGCA
TCTTTTACTTTCACCAGCGTTTCTGGGTGAGCAAAAACAGGAAGGCAAAATGCCGCAAAAAAGGGAATAA
GGGCGACACGGAAATGTTGAATACTCATACTCTTCCTTTTTCAATATTATTGAAGCATTTATCAGGGTTA
TTGTCTCATGAGCGGATACATATTTGAATGTATTTAGAAAAATAAACAAATAGGGGTTCCGCGCACATTT
CCCCGAAAAGTGCCACCTGACGTCGACGGATCGGGAGATCTCCCGATCCCCTATGGTGCACTCTCAGTAC
AATCTGCTCTGATGCCGCATAGTTAAGCCAGTATCTGCTCCCTGCTTGTGTGTTGGAGGTCGCTGAGTAG
TGCGCGAGCAAAATTTAAGCTACAACAAGGCAAGGCTTGACCGACAATTGCATGAAGAATCTGCTTAGGG
TTAGGCGTTTTGCGCTGCTTCGCGATGTACGGGCCAGATATACGCGTT
